Addgene plasmid #199808: pCRISPRi
Purpose: vector for constitutive CRISPRi-mediated gene knockdown in S. aureus
Depositing lab: Steve Salipante. Depositing organization: University of Washington. Publication: Clinical and in vitro models identify distinct adaptations enhancing Staphylococcus aureus pathogenesis in human macrophages. Long DR, Holmes EA, Lo HY, Penewit K, Almazan J, Hodgson T, Berger NF, Bishop ZH, Lewis JD, Waalkes A, Wolter DJ, Salipante SJ. PLoS Pathog. 2024 Jul 11;20(7):e1012394. doi: 10.1371/journal.ppat.1012394. eCollection 2024 Jul. PubMed 38991026.
Backbone
  Vector backbone: pCN50
  Backbone size w/o insert (bp): 5750
  Modifications to backbone: Site directed mutagenesis to remove BSAI site in AmpR gene. Replacement of the temperature sensitive S. aureus pT181cop-634 replicon with the wild type pT181 replicon. Vector modified to carry dead Cas9, and an sgRNA cassette. sgRNA has a GFP-expression construct cloned into its BSAI site to facilitate screening for successful cloning of targeting constructs (successful cloning events excise the GFP and colonies do not fluoresce) .
  Vector type: CRISPR
Growth in bacteria
  Bacterial resistance: Ampicillin, 100 μg/mL
  Growth temperature: 37°C
  Growth strain: DH5alpha
  Growth instructions: Chloramphenicol selection in S. aureus, Ampicillin selection in E. coli. Temperature sensitive replicon must be maintained at 32 degrees in S. aureus. Stable at 37 degrees in E. coli.
  Copy number: High Copy
Gene/Insert 1
  Gene/Insert name: dCas9
  Insert size (bp): 4297
  Promoter: P23
  Cloning method: Restriction Enzyme; 5′ cloning site SbfI (not destroyed); 3′ cloning site XmaI (not destroyed)
  Sequencing primers: 5′ AAACCTGCAGGGCTGGCGGCCGCTGCATGatgacaaaaagagcaaaattttgataaaatagtattagTCGACAAAGGAGGCAAAAATGG; 3′ AAACCCGGGagtcttgaaaagcccctgtattact
Gene/Insert 2
  Gene/Insert name: sgRNA with GFP cassette
  Species: Synthetic
  Insert size (bp): 1519
  Promoter: PRAB17 (sgRNA) and SarAP1 (GFP)
  Cloning method: Restriction Enzyme; 5′ cloning site KasI (not destroyed); 3′ cloning site KasI (not destroyed)
  Sequencing primers: 5′ AAAAATATGAACactctatcattg; 3′ CGGTGCCACTTTTTCAAGTT
Terms and licenses: Academic/Nonprofit Terms; Industry Terms: Not Available to Industry
Depositor comments: See source publication for detailed protocols describing this vector's use.
How to cite: pCRISPRi was a gift from Steve Salipante (Addgene plasmid # 199808 ; http://n2t.net/addgene:199808 ; RRID:Addgene_199808)
