[The description below was written by a language model from this plasmid's Addgene catalogue record and pLannotate feature annotations shown in this document.]
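Description:
pCRISPRi is an E. coli–Staphylococcus aureus shuttle plasmid built on the pCN50 backbone for constitutive CRISPR interference (transcriptional knockdown) in S. aureus. The sequenced record is about 11 kb. In E. coli it replicates from a high-copy ColE1/pUC-type origin and is selected with ampicillin through the bla gene, from which a BsaI site was removed by site-directed mutagenesis. In S. aureus it is maintained by a pT181 replicon, annotated here as the repN initiator gene and the pT181 countertranscript RNA that regulates copy number, and it is selected with chloramphenicol through a staphylococcal cat gene. The record is inconsistent about this replicon. The backbone notes say the temperature-sensitive pT181cop-634 replicon was replaced with the wild-type version, whereas the growth notes still refer to a temperature-sensitive replicon. Short fragments of pre, tet(K), cop, rop and bom are also annotated and appear to be backbone remnants.

The payload has two parts. A catalytically dead Streptococcus pyogenes Cas9 (D10A/H840A), which binds DNA under RNA guidance but does not cut it, is expressed from the P23 promoter. On the opposite strand is an sgRNA cassette driven by the PRAB17 promoter and ending in the S. pyogenes guide RNA scaffold. The spacer position holds a superfolder GFP expression unit under the SarA P1 promoter, inserted at the BsaI cloning site. Cloning a targeting spacer with BsaI excises this GFP stuffer, so correct clones give non-fluorescent colonies and uncut or parental plasmids remain green. Once loaded with a spacer, the plasmid directs dCas9 to the chosen locus to block transcription, which allows gene function studies in S. aureus.
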