Features (pLannotate 1.2.2; 17 found; start..end, strand, type, name):
     68..103     -  CDS            rop (fragment): Rop protein, which maintains plasmids at low copy number; rop
    198..302     +  promoter       AmpR promoter: bla
    303..1163    +  CDS            AmpR: β-lactamase; bla; confers resistance to ampicillin, carbenicillin, and related antibiotics
   1334..1922    +  rep_origin     ori: high-copy-number ColE1/pMB1/pBR322/pUC origin of replication
   2140..6246    +  CDS            dCas9: catalytically dead mutant of the Cas9 endonuclease from the Streptococcus pyogenes Type II CRISPR/Cas system RNA-guided DNA-binding protein that lacks endonuclease activity due to the D10A mutation in the RuvC catalytic domain and the H840A mutation in the HNH catalytic domain
   6267..6337    +  misc_feature   crRNA leader (fragment): crRNA leader sequence for the Streptococcus pyogenes CRISPR/Cas system
   6338..6359    -  misc_feature   MCS (fragment): pUC18/19 multiple cloning site
   6736..6811    -  misc_RNA       gRNA scaffold: guide RNA scaffold for the Streptococcus pyogenes CRISPR/Cas9 system
   6828..7541    -  CDS            Superfolder GFP: Superfolder GFP is a basic (constitutively fluorescent) green fluorescent protein published in 2005, derived from Aequorea victoria. It is reported to be a very rapidly-maturing weak dimer.
   7772..7789    -  protein_bind   tet operator (fragment): bacterial operator O1 for the tetR and tetA genes tetracycline repressor TetR
   7824..7979    +  CDS            pre (fragment): PRE3_STAAC - Protein inferred from homology: Swiss-Prot protein existence level 3. The interaction of the RSA site and the PRE protein may not only serves a function in plasmid maintenance, but may also contributes to the distribution of small antibiotic resistance plasmids among Gram- positive bacteria. From Staphylococcus aureus (strain COL).
   8319..8413    -  ncRNA          ctRNA pT181: Accession: RF00242 - ctRNA
   8509..9450    +  CDS            repN: REPN_STAAU - Experimental evidence at protein level: Swiss-Prot protein existence level 1. This protein is probably a specific topoisomerase involved in initiating replication. This protein is specifically required and may be rate-limiting for replication of the plasmid in vivo. From Staphylococcus aureus.
   9615..9911    +  CDS            tet (fragment): TCR_STAAU - Also known as tet(K). Protein inferred from homology: Swiss-Prot protein existence level 3. Resistance to tetracycline by an active tetracycline efflux. This is an energy-dependent process that decreases the accumulation of the antibiotic in whole cells. This protein functions as a metal- tetracycline/H(+) antiporter. From Staphylococcus aureus.
   9922..10008   +  CDS            cop (fragment): COP1_STAAU - Protein predicted: Swiss-Prot protein existence level 4. Putative control of replication message. From Staphylococcus aureus.
  10193..10840   +  CDS            cat: CAT1_STAAU - Experimental evidence at transcript level: Swiss-Prot protein existence level 2. This enzyme is an effector of chloramphenicol resistance in bacteria. From Staphylococcus aureus.
  10934..10951   -  misc_feature   bom (fragment): basis of mobility region from pBR322
>Addgene plasmid #199808 | pCRISPRi | addgene full sequence | sequence record 403016 | Addgene NGS Result
GACGGGCTTGTCTGCTCCCGGCATCCGCTTACAGACAAGCTGTGACCGTCTCCGGGAGCTGCATGTGTCA
GAGGTTTTCACCGTCATCACCGAAACGCGCGAGACGAAAGGGCCTCGTGATACGCCTATTTTTATAGGTT
AATGTCATGATAATAATGGTTTCTTAGACGTCAGGTGGCACTTTTCGGGGAAATGTGCGCGGAACCCCTA
TTTGTTTATTTTTCTAAATACATTCAAATATGTATCCGCTCATGAGACAATAACCCTGATAAATGCTTCA
ATAATATTGAAAAAGGAAGAGTATGAGTATTCAACATTTCCGTGTCGCCCTTATTCCCTTTTTTGCGGCA
TTTTGCCTTCCTGTTTTTGCTCACCCAGAAACGCTGGTGAAAGTAAAAGATGCTGAAGATCAGTTGGGTG
CACGAGTGGGTTACATCGAACTGGATCTCAACAGCGGTAAGATCCTTGAGAGTTTTCGCCCCGAAGAACG
TTTTCCAATGATGAGCACTTTTAAAGTTCTGCTATGTGGCGCGGTATTATCCCGTATTGACGCCGGGCAA
GAGCAACTCGGTCGCCGCATACACTATTCTCAGAATGACTTGGTTGAGTACTCACCAGTCACAGAAAAGC
ATCTTACGGATGGCATGACAGTAAGAGAATTATGCAGTGCTGCCATAACCATGAGTGATAACACTGCGGC
CAACTTACTTCTGACAACGATCGGAGGACCGAAGGAGCTAACCGCTTTTTTGCACAACATGGGGGATCAT
GTAACTCGCCTTGATCGTTGGGAACCGGAGCTGAATGAAGCCATACCAAACGACGAGCGTGACACCACGA
TGCCTGTAGCAATGGCAACAACGTTGCGCAAACTATTAACTGGCGAACTACTTACTCTAGCTTCCCGGCA
ACAATTAATAGACTGGATGGAGGCGGATAAAGTTGCAGGACCACTTCTGCGCTCGGCCCTTCCGGCTGGC
TGGTTTATTGCTGATAAATCTGGAGCCGGTGAGCGTGGTTCACGCGGTATCATTGCAGCACTGGGGCCAG
ATGGTAAGCCCTCCCGTATCGTAGTTATCTACACGACGGGGAGTCAGGCAACTATGGATGAACGAAATAG
ACAGATCGCTGAGATAGGTGCCTCACTGATTAAGCATTGGTAACTGTCAGACCAAGTTTACTCATATATA
CTTTAGATTGATTTAAAACTTCATTTTTAATTTAAAAGGATCTAGGTGAAGATCCTTTTTGATAATCTCA
TGACCAAAATCCCTTAACGTGAGTTTTCGTTCCACTGAGCGTCAGACCCCGTAGAAAAGATCAAAGGATC
TTCTTGAGATCCTTTTTTTCTGCGCGTAATCTGCTGCTTGCAAACAAAAAAACCACCGCTACCAGCGGTG
GTTTGTTTGCCGGATCAAGAGCTACCAACTCTTTTTCCGAAGGTAACTGGCTTCAGCAGAGCGCAGATAC
CAAATACTGTTCTTCTAGTGTAGCCGTAGTTAGGCCACCACTTCAAGAACTCTGTAGCACCGCCTACATA
CCTCGCTCTGCTAATCCTGTTACCAGTGGCTGCTGCCAGTGGCGATAAGTCGTGTCTTACCGGGTTGGAC
TCAAGACGATAGTTACCGGATAAGGCGCAGCGGTCGGGCTGAACGGGGGGTTCGTGCACACAGCCCAGCT
TGGAGCGAACGACCTACACCGAACTGAGATACCTACAGCGTGAGCTATGAGAAAGCGCCACGCTTCCCGA
AGGGAGAAAGGCGGACAGGTATCCGGTAAGCGGCAGGGTCGGAACAGGAGAGCGCACGAGGGAGCTTCCA
GGGGGAAACGCCTGGTATCTTTATAGTCCTGTCGGGTTTCGCCACCTCTGACTTGAGCGTCGATTTTTGT
GATGCTCGTCAGGGGGGCGGAGCCTATGGAAAAACGCCAGCAACGCGGCCTTTTTACGGTTCCTGGCCTT
TTGCTGGCCTTTTGCTCACATGTTCTTTCCTGCGTTATCCCCTGATTCTGTGGATAACCGTATTACCGCC
TTTGAGTGAGCTGGCGGCCGCTGCATGCCTGCAGGGCTGGCGGCCGCTGCATGATGACAAAAAGAGCAAA
ATTTTGATAAAATAGTATTAGTCGACAAAGGAGGCAAAAATGGATAAGAAATACTCAATAGGCTTAGCTA
TCGGCACAAATAGCGTCGGATGGGCGGTGATCACTGATGAATATAAGGTTCCGTCTAAAAAGTTCAAGGT
TCTGGGAAATACAGACCGCCACAGTATCAAAAAAAATCTTATAGGGGCTCTTTTATTTGACAGTGGAGAG
ACAGCGGAAGCGACTCGTCTCAAACGGACAGCTCGTAGAAGGTATACACGTCGGAAGAATCGTATTTGTT
ATCTACAGGAGATTTTTTCAAATGAGATGGCGAAAGTAGATGATAGTTTCTTTCATCGACTTGAAGAGTC
TTTTTTGGTGGAAGAAGACAAGAAGCATGAACGTCATCCTATTTTTGGAAATATAGTAGATGAAGTTGCT
TATCATGAGAAATATCCAACTATCTATCATCTGCGAAAAAAATTGGTAGATTCTACTGATAAAGCGGATT
TGCGCTTAATCTATTTGGCCTTAGCGCATATGATTAAGTTTCGTGGTCATTTTTTGATTGAGGGAGATTT
AAATCCTGATAATAGTGATGTGGACAAACTATTTATCCAGTTGGTACAAACCTACAATCAATTATTTGAA
GAAAACCCTATTAACGCAAGTGGAGTAGATGCTAAAGCGATTCTTTCTGCACGATTGAGTAAATCAAGAC
GATTAGAAAATCTCATTGCTCAGCTCCCCGGTGAGAAGAAAAATGGCTTATTTGGGAATCTCATTGCTTT
GTCATTGGGTTTGACCCCTAATTTTAAATCAAATTTTGATTTGGCAGAAGATGCTAAATTACAGCTTTCA
AAAGATACTTACGATGATGATTTAGATAATTTATTGGCGCAAATTGGAGATCAATATGCTGATTTGTTTT
TGGCAGCTAAGAATTTATCAGATGCTATTTTACTTTCAGATATCCTAAGAGTAAATACTGAAATAACTAA
GGCTCCCCTATCAGCTTCAATGATTAAACGCTACGATGAACATCATCAAGACTTGACTCTTTTAAAAGCT
TTAGTTCGACAACAACTTCCAGAAAAGTATAAAGAAATCTTTTTTGATCAATCAAAAAACGGATATGCAG
GTTATATTGATGGGGGAGCTAGCCAAGAAGAATTTTATAAATTTATCAAACCAATTTTAGAAAAAATGGA
TGGTACTGAGGAATTATTGGTGAAACTAAATCGTGAAGATTTGCTGCGCAAGCAACGGACCTTTGACAAC
GGCTCTATTCCCCATCAAATTCACTTGGGTGAGCTGCATGCTATTTTGAGAAGACAAGAAGACTTTTATC
CATTTTTAAAAGACAATCGTGAGAAGATTGAAAAAATCTTGACTTTTCGAATTCCTTATTATGTTGGTCC
ATTGGCGCGTGGCAATAGTCGTTTTGCATGGATGACTCGGAAGTCTGAAGAAACAATTACCCCATGGAAT
TTTGAAGAAGTTGTCGATAAAGGTGCTTCAGCTCAATCATTTATTGAACGCATGACAAACTTTGATAAAA
ATCTTCCAAATGAAAAAGTACTACCAAAACATAGTTTGCTTTATGAGTATTTTACGGTTTATAACGAATT
GACAAAGGTCAAATATGTTACTGAAGGAATGCGAAAACCAGCATTTCTTTCAGGTGAACAGAAGAAAGCC
ATTGTTGATTTACTCTTCAAAACAAATCGAAAAGTAACCGTTAAGCAATTAAAAGAAGATTATTTCAAAA
AAATAGAATGTTTTGATAGTGTTGAAATTTCAGGAGTTGAAGATAGATTTAATGCTTCATTAGGTACCTA
CCATGATTTGCTAAAAATTATTAAAGATAAAGATTTTTTGGATAATGAAGAAAATGAAGATATCTTAGAG
GATATTGTTTTAACATTGACCTTATTTGAAGATAGGGAGATGATTGAGGAAAGACTTAAAACATATGCTC
ACCTCTTTGATGATAAGGTGATGAAACAGCTTAAACGTCGCCGTTATACTGGTTGGGGACGTTTGTCTCG
AAAATTGATTAATGGTATTAGGGATAAGCAATCTGGCAAAACAATATTAGATTTTTTGAAATCAGATGGT
TTTGCCAATCGCAATTTTATGCAGCTGATCCATGATGATAGTTTGACATTTAAAGAAGACATTCAAAAAG
CACAAGTGTCTGGACAAGGCGATAGTTTACATGAACATATTGCAAATTTAGCTGGTAGCCCTGCTATTAA
AAAAGGTATTTTACAGACTGTAAAAGTTGTTGATGAATTGGTCAAAGTAATGGGGCGGCATAAGCCAGAA
AATATCGTTATTGAAATGGCACGTGAAAATCAGACAACTCAAAAGGGCCAGAAAAATTCGCGAGAGCGTA
TGAAACGAATCGAAGAAGGTATCAAAGAATTAGGAAGTCAGATTCTTAAAGAGCATCCTGTTGAAAATAC
TCAATTGCAAAATGAAAAGCTCTATCTCTATTATCTCCAAAATGGAAGAGACATGTATGTGGACCAAGAA
TTAGATATTAATCGTTTAAGTGATTATGATGTCGATGCCATTGTTCCACAAAGTTTCCTTAAAGACGATT
CAATAGACAATAAGGTCTTAACGCGTTCTGATAAAAATCGTGGTAAATCGGATAACGTTCCAAGTGAAGA
AGTAGTCAAAAAGATGAAAAACTATTGGAGACAACTTCTAAACGCCAAGTTAATCACTCAACGTAAGTTT
GATAATTTAACGAAAGCTGAACGTGGAGGTTTGAGTGAACTTGATAAAGCTGGTTTTATCAAACGCCAAT
TGGTTGAAACTCGCCAAATCACTAAGCATGTGGCACAAATTTTGGATAGTCGCATGAATACTAAATACGA
TGAAAATGATAAACTTATTCGAGAGGTTAAAGTGATTACCTTAAAATCTAAATTAGTTTCTGACTTCCGA
AAAGATTTCCAATTCTATAAAGTACGTGAGATTAACAATTACCATCATGCCCATGATGCGTATCTAAATG
CCGTCGTTGGAACTGCTTTGATTAAGAAATATCCAAAACTTGAATCGGAGTTTGTCTATGGTGATTATAA
AGTTTATGATGTTCGTAAAATGATTGCTAAGTCTGAGCAAGAAATAGGCAAAGCAACCGCAAAATATTTC
TTTTACTCTAATATCATGAACTTCTTCAAAACAGAAATTACACTTGCAAATGGAGAGATTCGCAAACGCC
CTCTAATCGAAACTAATGGGGAAACTGGAGAAATTGTCTGGGATAAAGGGCGAGATTTTGCCACAGTGCG
CAAAGTATTGTCCATGCCCCAAGTCAATATTGTCAAGAAAACAGAAGTACAGACAGGCGGATTCTCCAAG
GAGCCAATTTTACCAAAAAGAAATTCGGACAAGCTTATTGCTCGTAAAAAAGACTGGGATCCAAAAAAAT
ATGGTGGTTTTGATAGTCCAACGGTAGCTTATTCAGTCCTAGTGGTTGCTAAGGTGGAAAAAGGGAAATC
GAAGAAGTTAAAATCCGTTAAAGAGTTACTAGGGATCACAATTATGGAAAGAAGTTCCTTTGAAAAAAAT
CCGATTGACTTTTTAGAAGCTAAAGGATATAAGGAAGTTAAAAAAGACTTAATCATTAAACTACCTAAAT
ATAGTCTTTTTGAGTTAGAAAACGGTCGTAAACGGATGCTGGCTAGTGCCGGAGAATTACAAAAAGGAAA
TGAGCTGGCTCTGCCAAGCAAATATGTGAATTTTTTATATTTAGCTAGTCATTATGAAAAGTTGAAGGGT
AGTCCAGAAGATAACGAACAAAAACAATTGTTTGTGGAGCAGCATAAGCATTATTTAGATGAGATTATTG
AGCAAATCAGTGAATTTTCTAAGCGTGTTATTTTAGCAGATGCCAATTTAGATAAAGTTCTTAGTGCATA
TAACAAACATAGAGACAAACCAATACGTGAACAAGCAGAAAATATTATTCATTTATTTACGTTGACGAAT
CTTGGAGCTCCCGCTGCTTTTAAATATTTTGATACAACAATTGATCGTAAACGATATACGTCTACAAAAG
AAGTTTTAGATGCCACTCTTATCCATCAATCCATCACTGGTCTTTATGAAACACGCATTGATTTGAGTCA
GCTAGGAGGTGACTGAAGTATATTTTAGATGAAGATTATTTCTTAATAACTAAAAATATGGTATAATACT
CTTAATAAATGCAGTAATACAGGGGCTTTTCAAGACTCCCGGGTACCGAGCTCGAATTCAGGCGCGCCTA
TTCTAAATGCATAATAAATACTGATAACATCTTATATTTTGTATTATATTTTGTATTATCGTTGACATGT
ATAATTTTGATATCAAAAACTGATTTTCCCTCTATTATTTTCGAGATTTATTTTCTTAATTCTCTTTAAC
AAACTAGAAATATTGTATATACAAAAAATTATAAATAATAGATGAATAGTTTAATTATAGGTGTTCATCA
ATCGAAAAAGCAACGTATCTTATTTAAAGTGCGTTGCTTTTTTCTCATTTATAAGGTTAAATAATTCTCA
TATATCAAGCAAAGTGACAGGCGCCAAATAATAAAAAAGCCGGATTAATAATCTGGCTTTTTATATTCTC
TGGCAGACTAAAAAAGCACCGACTCGGTGCCACTTTTTCAAGTTGATAACGGACTAGCCTTATTTTAACT
TGCTATTTCTAGCTCTAAAACGAGACCATTATCATTATTTGTACAACTCGTCCATGCCGTGCGTGATGCC
AGCTGCTGTTACAAACTCCAATAAAACCATGTGGTCACGTTTCTCGTTCGGGTCCTTAGATAATACTGAC
TGTGTAGATAAATAGTGATTATCCGGCAACAACACAGGTCCGTCACCGATTGGCGTATTCTGCTGGTAGT
GGTCTGCTAACTGAACACTTCCATCTTCTACGTTATGTCTTATCTTAAAATTTGCTTTGATACCATTCTT
CTGTTTGTCAGCAGTGATGTACACATTATGTGAGTTGAAATTGTATTCTAACTTATGTCCTAAGATATTG
CCATCCTCTTTGAAATCAATACCTTTTAACTCAATTCTATTCACCAAAGTGTCGCCCTCGAATTTCACTT
CAGCTCTTGTTTTGTAAGTACCGTCATCTTTGAATGAAATTGTACGTTCTTGTACATAACCTTCCGGCAT
AGCACTTTTGAAAAAGTCGTGTCTCTTCATGTGGTCTGGATAACGACTGAAGCATTGGACTCCGTATGTT
AACGTCGTCACTAAAGTAGGCCATGGAACAGGCAACTTACCTGTCGTACAAATGAACTTTAATGTCAATT
TTCCGTTAGTCGCGTCGCCCTCTCCTTCACCTCGCACAGAAAATTTATGGCCGTTAACGTCACCATCCAA
TTCTACTAAGATCGGCACAACACCCGTGAACAACTCTTCGCCTTTTGACATAAATAATCATCCTCCTAAT
TTGATGCATGCATCTTGCTCGATACATTTGCCCGATAATATATTGATATCTAATCTTTATTTATTATAGA
TATGTTAGTCATAATTTTGCATTAAATAAGTTTTATTAAATATATTTAATGCTCTATTATTTAGTTAATT
ATAACTAATTAAAAATGAGAAGTAAACAAAAAAGTGTTTCCTGCAGGGGTCTCGAGCTTATTTTAATTAA
TCTCTATCAATGATAGAGTGTTCATATTTTTTTTAGTTTTTCATGAAGGCGCCTTTGCGGAAAGAGTTAA
TAAGTTAACAGAAGATGAACCAAAACTAAATGGTTTAGCAGGAAACTTAGATAAAAAAATGAATCCAGAA
TTATATTCAGAACAGGAACAGCAACAAGAACAACAAAAGAATCAAAAACGAGATAGAGGTATGCACTTAT
AGAACATGCATTTATGCCGAGAAAACTTATTGGTTGGAATGGGCTATGTGTTAGCTAACTTGTTAGCGAG
TTGGTTGGACTTGAATTGGGATTAATCCCAAGAAAGTACCAACTCAACAACACATAAAGCCCTGTAGGTT
CCGACCAATAAGGAAATTGGAATAAAGCAATAAAAGGAGTTGAAGAAATGAAATTCAGAGAAGCCTTTGA
GAATTTTATAACAAGTAAGTATGTACTTGGTGTTTTAGTAGTTTTAACTGTTTACCAGATAATACAAATG
CTTAAATAAAAAAAGACTTGATCTGATTAGACCAAATCTTTTGATAGTGTTATATTAATAACAAAATAAA
AAGGAGTCGCTCACGCCCTGACCAAAGTTTGTGAACGACATCATTCAAAGAAAAAAACACTGAGTTGTTT
TTATAATCTTGTATATTTAGATATTAAACGATATTTAAATATACATCAAGATATATATTTGGGTGAGCGA
TTCCTTAAACGAAATTGAGATTAAGGAGTCGATTTTTTATGTATAAAAACAATCATGCAAATCATTCAAA
TCATTTGGAAAATCACGATTTAGACAATTTTTCTAAAACCGGCTACTCTAATAGCCGGTTGGACGCACAT
ACTGTGTGCATATCTGATCCAAAATTAAGTTTTGATGCAATGACGATCGTTGGAAATCTCAACCGAGACA
ACGCTCAAGCCCTTTCTAAATTTATGAGTGTAGAGCCCCAAATAAGACTTTGGGATATTCTTCAAACAAA
GTTTAAAGCTAAAGCACTTCAAGAAAAAGTTTATATTGAATATGACAAAGTGAAAGCAGATAGTTGGGAT
AGACGTAATATGCGTATTGAATTTAATCCAAACAAACTTACACGAGATGAAATGATTTGGTTAAAACAAA
ATATAATAAGCTACATGGAAGATGACGGTTTTACAAGATTAGATTTAGCCTTTGATTTTGAAGATGATTT
GAGTGACTACTATGCAATGTCTGATAAAGCAGTTAAGAAAACTATTTTTTATGGTCGTAATGGTAAGCCA
GAAACAAAATATTTTGGCGTGAGAGATAGTAATAGATTTATTAGAATTTATAATAAAAAGCAAGAACGTA
AAGATAATGCAGATGCTGAAGTTATGTCTGAACATTTATGGCGTGTAGAAATCGAACTTAAAAGAGATAT
GGTGGATTACTGGAATGATTGCTTTAGTGATTTACATATCTTGCAACCAGATTGGAAAACTATCCAACGC
ACTGCGGATAGAGCAATAGTTTTTATGTTATTGAGTGATGAAGAAGAATGGGGAAAGCTTCACAGAAATT
CTAGAACAAAATATAAGAATTTGATAAAAGAAATTTCGCCAGTCGATTTAACGGACTTAATGAAATCGAC
TTTAAAAGCGAACGAAAAACAATTGCAAAAACAAATCGATTTTTGGCAACATGAATTTAAATTTTGGAAA
TAGTGTACATATTAATATTACTGAACAAAAATGATATATTTAAACTATTCTAATTTAGGAGGATTTTTTT
ATGAAGTGTCTATTTAAAAATTTGGGGAATTTATATGAGGTGAAAGAATAATTTACCCCTATAAACTTTA
GTCACCTCAAGTAAAGAGGTAAAATTGTTTAGTTTATATAAAAAATTTAAAGGTTTGTTTTATAGCGTTT
TATTTTGGCTTTGTATTCTTTCATTTTTTAGTGTATTAAATGAAATGGTTTTAAATGTTTCTTTACCTGA
TATTGCAAATCATTTTAATACTACTCCTGGAATTACAAACTGGGTAAACACTGCATATATGTTAACTTTT
TCGATAGGAACAGCAGTATATGGAAAATTATCTGATTATATAAATATAAAAAAATTGTTAATTATTGGTA
TTAGTTTGAGCTGTCTTGGTTCATTGATTGCTTTTATTGGGCCCACCTAGGTATTATCAAGATAAGAAAG
AAAAGGATTTTTCGCTACGCTCAAATCCTTTAAAAAAACACAAAAGACCACATTTTTTAATGTGGTCTTT
TATTCTTCAACTAAAGCACCCATTAGTTCAACAAACGAAAATTGGATAAAGTGGGATATTTTTAAAATAT
ATATTTATGTTACAGTAATATTGACTTTTAAAAAAGGATTGATTCTAATGAAGAAAGCAGACAAGTAAGC
CTCCTAAATTCACTTTAGATAAAAATTTAGGAGGCATATCAAATGAACTTTAATAAAATTGATTTAGACA
ATTGGAAGAGAAAAGAGATATTTAATCATTATTTGAACCAACAAACGACTTTTAGTATAACCACAGAAAT
TGATATTAGTGTTTTATACCGAAACATAAAACAAGAAGGATATAAATTTTACCCTGCATTTATTTTCTTA
GTGACAAGGGTGATAAACTCAAATACAGCTTTTAGAACTGGTTACAATAGCGACGGAGAGTTAGGTTATT
GGGATAAGTTAGAGCCACTTTATACAATTTTTGATGGTGTATCTAAAACATTCTCTGGTATTTGGACTCC
TGTAAAGAATGACTTCAAAGAGTTTTATGATTTATACCTTTCTGATGTAGAGAAATATAATGGTTCGGGG
AAATTGTTTCCCAAAACACCTATACCTGAAAATGCTTTTTCTCTTTCTATTATTCCATGGACTTCATTTA
CTGGGTTTAACTTAAATATCAATAATAATAGTAATTACCTTCTACCCATTATTACAGCAGGAAAATTCAT
TAATAAAGGTAATTCAATATATTTACCGCTATCTTTACAGGTACATCATTCTGTTTGTGATGGTTATCAT
GCAGGATTGTTTATGAACTCTATTCAGGAATTGTCAGATAGGCCTAATGACTGGCTTTTATAATATGAGA
TAATGCCGACTGTACTTTTTACAGTCGGTTTTCTAATGTCACTAACCTGCCCCGTTAGTTGAAGAAGGCC
GCGGCCTCGAGCGGCCGCATAGTTAAGCCAGCCCCGACACCCGCCAACACCCGCTGACGCGCCCT
